Addgene plasmid #155850: PRPF4
Purpose: For use in RBP tethering screen
Depositing lab: Eugene Yeo. Depositing organization: University of California, San Diego (UCSD). Publication: Large-scale tethered function assays identify factors that regulate mRNA stability and translation. Luo EC, Nathanson JL, Tan FE, Schwartz JL, Schmok JC, Shankar A, Markmiller S, Yee BA, Sathe S, Pratt GA, Scaletta DB, Ha Y, Hill DE, Aigner S, Yeo GW. Nat Struct Mol Biol. 2020 Oct;27(10):989-1000. doi: 10.1038/s41594-020-0477-6. Epub 2020 Aug 17. PubMed 32807991.
Backbone
  Vector backbone: E2.pEF5-DEST-FL-V5-MCP
  Backbone size w/o insert (bp): 7357
  Vector type: Mammalian Expression
Growth in bacteria
  Bacterial resistance: Ampicillin, 100 μg/mL
  Growth temperature: 37°C
  Growth strain: DH5alpha
  Copy number: High Copy
Gene/Insert
  Gene/Insert name: PRPF4 (alt name: Accession: BC007424.2)
  Species: H. sapiens (human)
  Insert size (bp): 1566
  Mutation: none
  Entrez Gene: PRPF4 (a.k.a. HPRP4, HPRP4P, PRP4, Prp4p, RP70, SNRNP60)
  Promoter: EF-1a
  Tag / fusion protein: V5-MCP (C terminal on backbone)
  Cloning method: Gateway Cloning
  Sequencing primers: 5′ TAATACGACTCACTATAGGG; 3′ gctcgagtctagagggc
Resource information
  A portion of this plasmid was derived from a plasmid made by: DNASU Plasmid Repository Center for Personalized Diagnostics Biodesign Institute
Terms and licenses: Academic/Nonprofit Terms; Industry Terms: Not Available to Industry
How to cite: PRPF4 was a gift from Eugene Yeo (Addgene plasmid # 155850 ; http://n2t.net/addgene:155850 ; RRID:Addgene_155850)
