[The description below was written by a language model from this plasmid's Addgene catalogue record and pLannotate feature annotations shown in this document.]
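Description:
PRPF4 is a mammalian expression plasmid built by Gateway recombination into the E2.pEF5-DEST-FL-V5-MCP destination backbone. It carries the unmutated human PRPF4 open reading frame, which encodes a pre-mRNA splicing factor of the U4/U6-U5 tri-snRNP. The coding sequence is flanked by attB1 and attB2 sites left by the Gateway reaction and is driven by the strong constitutive EF-1α promoter. A T7 promoter lies just upstream of the insert. Downstream of attB2, the backbone supplies a C-terminal V5 epitope tag followed by the bacteriophage MS2 coat protein (MCP), and the transcription unit ends with a bovine growth hormone polyadenylation signal. The expressed product is therefore a PRPF4-V5-MCP fusion. The V5 tag allows detection of the protein, and the MCP moiety binds MS2 stem-loop RNA structures.

In bacteria the plasmid replicates from a high-copy ColE1/pUC-type origin and is selected with ampicillin through the β-lactamase gene. The backbone also contains an FRT site immediately upstream of a hygromycin resistance coding sequence with an SV40 poly(A) signal. This arrangement is characteristic of vectors designed for FLP-mediated integration and hygromycin selection in mammalian cells, although the record does not state that it was used this way. Short fragments of f1 ori, SV40 promoter, ble, lacI, CMV enhancer and small t antigen are annotated and appear to be backbone remnants.

The stated purpose is an RNA-binding protein tethering screen. In such tethered function assays, the MCP fusion recruits the candidate protein to a reporter mRNA bearing MS2 hairpins, so its effect on the stability or translation of that transcript can be measured.
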