Features (pLannotate 1.2.2; 24 found; start..end, strand, type, name):
      1..1179    +  promoter       EF-1α promoter: strong constitutive promoter for human elongation factor EF-1α
   1196..1214    +  promoter       T7 promoter: promoter for bacteriophage T7 RNA polymerase
   1294..1311    +  protein_bind   attB1 (fragment): mutant version of attB; core recombination site for the Gateway® BP reaction BP Clonase™
   1317..2879    +  CDS            PRPF4: PRP4_HUMAN - Also known as PRP4. Experimental evidence at protein level: Swiss-Prot protein existence level 1. Plays role in pre-mRNA splicing as component of the U4/U6-U5 tri-snRNP complex that is involved in spliceosome assembly, and as component of the precatalytic spliceosome (spliceosome B complex). From Homo sapiens (Human).
   2881..2905    -  protein_bind   attB2: mutant version of attB; recombination site for the Gateway® BP reaction BP Clonase™
   3030..3071    +  CDS            V5 tag: epitope tag from simian virus 5
   3084..3470    +  CDS            MS2: bacteriophage MS2 coat protein binds to a specific stem-loop structure in the viral RNA (Peabody, 1993)
   3532..3756    +  polyA_signal   bGH poly(A) signal: bovine growth hormone polyadenylation signal
   3760..3781    +  promoter       SV40 promoter (fragment): SV40 enhancer and early promoter
   3802..4035    +  rep_origin     f1 ori (fragment) (sequence partly withheld): f1 bacteriophage origin of replication; arrow indicates direction of (+) strand synthesis
   4040..4087    +  protein_bind   FRT: FLP-mediated recombination occurs in the 8-bp core sequence TCTAGAAA (Turan and Bode, 2011). FLP recombinase from the Saccharomyces cerevisiae 2μ plasmid
   4095..5117    +  CDS            HygR: aminoglycoside phosphotransferase from E. coli; aph(4)-Ia; confers resistance to hygromycin
   5127..5252    +  CDS            ble (fragment): BLE_KLEPN - Experimental evidence at protein level: Swiss-Prot protein existence level 1. Binding protein with a strong affinity to the bleomycin family of antibiotics. Binds to CL990; an antimitotic-antibiotic compound. From Klebsiella pneumoniae.
   5247..5368    +  polyA_signal   SV40 poly(A) signal: SV40 polyadenylation signal
   5441..5457    -  protein_bind   lac operator: The lac repressor binds to the lac operator to inhibit transcription in E. coli. This inhibition can be relieved by adding lactose or isopropyl-β-D-thiogalactopyranoside (IPTG). lac repressor encoded by lacI
   5465..5495    -  promoter       lac promoter: promoter for the E. coli lac operon
   5510..5531    -  protein_bind   CAP binding site: CAP binding activates transcription in the presence of cAMP. E. coli catabolite activator protein
   5544..5636    -  CDS            lacI (fragment): lac repressor; lacI; The lac repressor binds to the lac operator to inhibit transcription in E. coli. This inhibition can be relieved by adding lactose or isopropyl-β-D-thiogalactopyranoside (IPTG).
   5819..6407    -  rep_origin     ori: high-copy-number ColE1/pMB1/pBR322/pUC origin of replication
   6578..7438    -  CDS            AmpR: β-lactamase; bla; confers resistance to ampicillin, carbenicillin, and related antibiotics
   7439..7543    -  promoter       AmpR promoter: bla
   7602..7654    -  misc_feature   bom (fragment): basis of mobility region from pBR322
   7809..7827    +  enhancer       CMV enhancer (fragment): human cytomegalovirus immediate early enhancer
   7852..7918    +  CDS            small t antigen (fragment): SV40 (simian virus 40) small t antigen
>Addgene plasmid #155850 | PRPF4 | addgene full sequence | sequence record 376025 | Addgene NGS Result
GGCTCCGGTGCCCGTCAGTGGGCAGAGCGCACATCGCCCACAGTCCCCGAGAAGTTGGGGGGAGGGGTCG
GCAATTGAACCGGTGCCTAGAGAAGGTGGCGCGGGGTAAACTGGGAAAGTGATGTCGTGTACTGGCTCCG
CCTTTTTCCCGAGGGTGGGGGAGAACCGTATATAAGTGCAGTAGTCGCCGTGAACGTTCTTTTTCGCAAC
GGGTTTGCCGCCAGAACACAGGTAAGTGCCGTGTGTGGTTCCCGCGGGCCTGGCCTCTTTACGGGTTATG
GCCCTTGCGTGCCTTGAATTACTTCCACCTGGCTGCAGTACGTGATTCTTGATCCCGAGCTTCGGGTTGG
AAGTGGGTGGGAGAGTTCGAGGCCTTGCGCTTAAGGAGCCCCTTCGCCTCGTGCTTGAGTTGAGGCCTGG
CCTGGGCGCTGGGGCCGCCGCGTGCGAATCTGGTGGCACCTTCGCGCCTGTCTCGCTGCTTTCGATAAGT
CTCTAGCCATTTAAAATTTTTGATGACCTGCTGCGACGCTTTTTTTCTGGCAAGATAGTCTTGTAAATGC
GGGCCAAGATCTGCACACTGGTATTTCGGTTTTTGGGGCCGCGGGCGGCGACGGGGCCCGTGCGTCCCAG
CGCACATGTTCGGCGAGGCGGGGCCTGCGAGCGCGGCCACCGAGAATCGGACGGGGGTAGTCTCAAGCTG
GCCGGCCTGCTCTGGTGCCTGGCCTCGCGCCGCCGTGTATCGCCCCGCCCTGGGCGGCAAGGCTGGCCCG
GTCGGCACCAGTTGCGTGAGCGGAAAGATGGCCGCTTCCCGGCCCTGCTGCAGGGAGCTCAAAATGGAGG
ACGCGGCGCTCGGGAGAGCGGGCGGGTGAGTCACCCACACAAAGGAAAAGGGCCTTTCCGTCCTCAGCCG
TCGCTTCATGTGACTCCACGGAGTACCGGGCGCCGTCCAGGCACCTCGATTAGTTCTCGAGCTTTTGGAG
TACGTCGTCTTTAGGTTGGGGGGAGGGGTTTTATGCGATGGAGTTTCCCCACACTGAGTGGGTGGAGACT
GAAGTTAGGCCAGCTTGGCACTTGATGTAATTCTCCTTGGAATTTGCCCTTTTTGAGTTTGGATCTTGGT
TCATTCTCAAGCCTCAGACAGTGGTTCAAAGTTTTTTTCTTCCATTTCAGGTGTCGTGAGGAATTAGCTT
GGTACTAATACGACTCACTATAGGGAGACCCAAGCTGGCTAGGTAAGCTTGGTACCGAGCTCGGATCCAC
TAGTCCAGTGTGGTGGAATTCTGCAGATATCAACAAGTTTGTACAAAAAAGTTGGCATGGCTTCCTCGCG
AGCCTCTTCCACGGCAACCAAAACTAAAGCACCCGACGACTTAGTTGCTCCGGTCGTGAAGAAACCACAC
ATCTATTATGGAAGTTTGGAAGAGAAGGAGAGGGAGCGTCTGGCCAAAGGAGAGTCTGGGATTTTGGGGA
AAGACGGACTTAAAGCAGGGATCGAAGCTGGAAATATTAATATAACCTCTGGAGAAGTGTTTGAAATTGA
AGAGCATATCAGCGAGCGACAGGCAGAAGTATTGGCTGAGTTTGAGAGAAGGAAGCGAGCCCGGCAGATC
AATGTTTCCACAGATGACTCAGAGGTCAAAGCTTGCCTTAGAGCCTTGGGGGAACCCATCACACTTTTTG
GAGAGGGTCCTGCTGAAAGAAGAGAAAGGTTAAGAAATATCCTCTCAGTTGTCGGTACTGATGCCTTGAA
AAAGACCAAAAAGGATGATGAGAAGTCTAAAAAGTCCAAAGAAGAGTATCAGCAAACCTGGTATCATGAA
GGACCAAATAGCTTGAAGGTGGCAAGACTATGGATTGCTAATTATTCGTTGCCCAGGGCAATGAAACGCT
TGGAAGAGGCCCGACTCCATAAGGAGATTCCTGAGACAACAAGGACCTCCCAGATGCAAGAGCTGCACAA
GTCTCTCCGGTCTTTGAATAATTTTTGCAGTCAGATTGGGGATGATCGGCCTATCTCCTACTGTCACTTT
AGTCCCAATTCCAAGATGCTGGCCACAGCTTGTTGGAGTGGGCTTTGCAAGCTCTGGTCTGTTCCTGATT
GCAACCTCCTTCACACTCTTCGAGGGCATAACACAAATGTAGGAGCAATTGTATTCCATCCCAAATCCAC
TGTCTCCTTGGACCCAAAAGATGTCAACCTGGCCTCTTGTGCGGCTGATGGCTCTGTGAAGCTTTGGAGT
CTCGACAGTGATGAACCAGTGGCAGATATTGAAGGCCATACAGTGCGTGTGGCGCGGGTAATGTGGCATC
CTTCAGGACGTTTCCTGGGCACCACCTGCTATGACCGTTCATGGCGCTTATGGGATTTGGAGGCTCAAGA
GGAGATCCTGCATCAGGAAGGCCATAGCATGGGTGTGTATGACATTGCCTTCCATCAAGATGGCTCTTTG
GCTGGCACTGGGGGACTGGATGCATTTGGTCGAGTTTGGGACCTACGCACAGGACGTTGTATCATGTTCT
TAGAAGGCCACCTGAAAGAAATCTATGGAATAAATTTCTCCCCCAATGGCTATCACATTGCAACCGGCAG
TGGTGACAACACCTGCAAAGTGTGGGACCTCCGACAGCGGCGTTGCGTCTACACCATCCCTGCTCATCAG
AACTTAGTGACTGGTGTCAAGTTTGAGCCTATCCATGGGAACTTCTTGCTTACTGGTGCCTATGATAACA
CAGCCAAGATCTGGACGCACCCAGGCTGGTCCCCGCTGAAGACTCTGGCTGGCCACGAAGGCAAAGTGAT
GGGCCTAGATATTTCTTCCGATGGGCAGCTCATAGCCACTTGCTCATATGACAGGACCTTCAAGCTGTGG
ATGGCTGAATACCCAACTTTCTTGTACAAAGTGGTTGATATCCAGCACAGTGGCGGCCGCTCGAGTCTAG
AGGGCCCGCGGTTCGAAACCAGCGGAGGCGGCGGAAGCGGGGGAGGAGGCAGCGGCGGAGGCGGCAGCGG
GGGCGGCGGAAGCGCTACCGGTAAGCCTATCCCTAACCCTCTCCTCGGTCTCGATTCTACGCGTACCGGT
ATGGCTTCTAACTTTACTCAGTTCGTTCTCGTCGACAATGGCGGAACTGGCGACGTGACTGTCGCCCCAA
GCAACTTCGCTAACGGGGTCGCTGAATGGATCAGCTCTAACTCGCGATCACAGGCTTACAAAGTAACCTG
TAGCGTTCGTCAGAGCTCTGCGCAGAATCGCAAATACACCATCAAAGTCGAGGTGCCTAAAGTGGCAACC
CAGACTGTTGGTGGTGAAGAGCTTCCTGTAGCCGGATGGAGATCTTACTTAAATATGGAACTAACCATTC
CAATTTTCGCCACGAATTCCGACTGCGAGCTTATTGTTAAGGCAATGCAAGGTCTCCTAAAAGATGGAAA
CCCGATTCCCTCGGCCATCGCGGCCAACTCCGGCATCTACGGAGGTGGAGGTGGATCTCGTACGGGTTAG
TAATGAGTTTAAACCCGCTGATCAGCCTCGACTGTGCCTTCTAGTTGCCAGCCATCTGTTGTTTGCCCCT
CCCCCGTGCCTTCCTTGACCCTGGAAGGTGCCACTCCCACTGTCCTTTCCTAATAAAATGAGGAAATTGC
ATCGCATTGTCTGAGTAGGTGTCATTCTATTCTGGGGGGTGGGGTGGGGCAGGACAGCAAGGGGGAGGAT
TGGGAAGACAATAGCAGGCATGCTGGGGATGCGGTGGGCTCTATGGCTTCTGAGGCGGAAAGAACCAGCT
GGGGCTCTAGGGGGTATCCCC
[124 nt withheld, positions 3802-3925]
C
[91 nt withheld, positions 3927-4017]
AGGGTGATGGTTCACGTACCTAGAAGTTCCTATTCCGAAGTTCCTATTCTCTAGAAAGTATAGGAACTTC
CTTGGCCAAAAAGCCTGAACTCACCGCGACGTCTGTCGAGAAGTTTCTGATCGAAAAGTTCGACAGCGTC
TCCGACCTGATGCAGCTCTCGGAGGGCGAAGAATCTCGTGCTTTCAGCTTCGATGTAGGAGGGCGTGGAT
ATGTCCTGCGGGTAAATAGCTGCGCCGATGGTTTCTACAAAGATCGTTATGTTTATCGGCACTTTGCATC
GGCCGCGCTCCCGATTCCGGAAGTGCTTGACATTGGGGAATTCAGCGAGAGCCTGACCTATTGCATCTCC
CGCCGTGCACAGGGTGTCACGTTGCAAGACCTGCCTGAAACCGAACTGCCCGCTGTTCTGCAGCCGGTCG
CGGAGGCCATGGATGCGATCGCTGCGGCCGATCTTAGCCAGACGAGCGGGTTCGGCCCATTCGGACCGCA
AGGAATCGGTCAATACACTACATGGCGTGATTTCATATGCGCGATTGCTGATCCCCATGTGTATCACTGG
CAAACTGTGATGGACGACACCGTCAGTGCGTCCGTCGCGCAGGCTCTCGATGAGCTGATGCTTTGGGCCG
AGGACTGCCCCGAAGTCCGGCACCTCGTGCACGCGGATTTCGGCTCCAACAATGTCCTGACGGACAATGG
CCGCATAACAGCGGTCATTGACTGGAGCGAGGCGATGTTCGGGGATTCCCAATACGAGGTCGCCAACATC
TTCTTCTGGAGGCCGTGGTTGGCTTGTATGGAGCAGCAGACGCGCTACTTCGAGCGGAGGCATCCGGAGC
TTGCAGGATCGCCGCGGCTCCGGGCGTATATGCTCCGCATTGGTCTTGACCAACTCTATCAGAGCTTGGT
TGACGGCAATTTCGATGATGCAGCTTGGGCGCAGGGTCGATGCGACGCAATCGTCCGATCCGGAGCCGGG
ACTGTCGGGCGTACACAAATCGCCCGCAGAAGCGCGGCCGTCTGGACCGATGGCTGTGTAGAAGTACTCG
CCGATAGTGGAAACCGACGCCCCAGCACTCGTCCGAGGGCAAAGGAATAGCACGTACTACGAGATTTCGA
TTCCACCGCCGCCTTCTATGAAAGGTTGGGCTTCGGAATCGTTTTCCGGGACGCCGGCTGGATGATCCTC
CAGCGCGGGGATCTCATGCTGGAGTTCTTCGCCCACCCCAACTTGTTTATTGCAGCTTATAATGGTTACA
AATAAAGCAATAGCATCACAAATTTCACAAATAAAGCATTTTTTTCACTGCATTCTAGTTGTGGTTTGTC
CAAACTCATCAATGTATCTTATCATGTCTGTATACCGTCGACCTCTAGCTAGAGCTTGGCGTAATCATGG
TCATAGCTGTTTCCTGTGTGAAATTGTTATCCGCTCACAATTCCACACAACATACGAGCCGGAAGCATAA
AGTGTAAAGCCTGGGGTGCCTAATGAGTGAGCTAACTCACATTAATTGCGTTGCGCTCACTGCCCGCTTT
CCAGTCGGGAAACCTGTCGTGCCAGCTGCATTAATGAATCGGCCAACGCGCGGGGAGAGGCGGTTTGCGT
ATTGGGCGCTCTTCCGCTTCCTCGCTCACTGACTCGCTGCGCTCGGTCGTTCGGCTGCGGCGAGCGGTAT
CAGCTCACTCAAAGGCGGTAATACGGTTATCCACAGAATCAGGGGATAACGCAGGAAAGAACATGTGAGC
AAAAGGCCAGCAAAAGGCCAGGAACCGTAAAAAGGCCGCGTTGCTGGCGTTTTTCCATAGGCTCCGCCCC
CCTGACGAGCATCACAAAAATCGACGCTCAAGTCAGAGGTGGCGAAACCCGACAGGACTATAAAGATACC
AGGCGTTTCCCCCTGGAAGCTCCCTCGTGCGCTCTCCTGTTCCGACCCTGCCGCTTACCGGATACCTGTC
CGCCTTTCTCCCTTCGGGAAGCGTGGCGCTTTCTCATAGCTCACGCTGTAGGTATCTCAGTTCGGTGTAG
GTCGTTCGCTCCAAGCTGGGCTGTGTGCACGAACCCCCCGTTCAGCCCGACCGCTGCGCCTTATCCGGTA
ACTATCGTCTTGAGTCCAACCCGGTAAGACACGACTTATCGCCACTGGCAGCAGCCACTGGTAACAGGAT
TAGCAGAGCGAGGTATGTAGGCGGTGCTACAGAGTTCTTGAAGTGGTGGCCTAACTACGGCTACACTAGA
AGAACAGTATTTGGTATCTGCGCTCTGCTGAAGCCAGTTACCTTCGGAAAAAGAGTTGGTAGCTCTTGAT
CCGGCAAACAAACCACCGCTGGTAGCGGTGGTTTTTTTGTTTGCAAGCAGCAGATTACGCGCAGAAAAAA
AGGATCTCAAGAAGATCCTTTGATCTTTTCTACGGGGTCTGACGCTCAGTGGAACGAAAACTCACGTTAA
GGGATTTTGGTCATGAGATTATCAAAAAGGATCTTCACCTAGATCCTTTTAAATTAAAAATGAAGTTTTA
AATCAATCTAAAGTATATATGAGTAAACTTGGTCTGACAGTTACCAATGCTTAATCAGTGAGGCACCTAT
CTCAGCGATCTGTCTATTTCGTTCATCCATAGTTGCCTGACTCCCCGTCGTGTAGATAACTACGATACGG
GAGGGCTTACCATCTGGCCCCAGTGCTGCAATGATACCGCGAGACCCACGCTCACCGGCTCCAGATTTAT
CAGCAATAAACCAGCCAGCCGGAAGGGCCGAGCGCAGAAGTGGTCCTGCAACTTTATCCGCCTCCATCCA
GTCTATTAATTGTTGCCGGGAAGCTAGAGTAAGTAGTTCGCCAGTTAATAGTTTGCGCAACGTTGTTGCC
ATTGCTACAGGCATCGTGGTGTCACGCTCGTCGTTTGGTATGGCTTCATTCAGCTCCGGTTCCCAACGAT
CAAGGCGAGTTACATGATCCCCCATGTTGTGCAAAAAAGCGGTTAGCTCCTTCGGTCCTCCGATCGTTGT
CAGAAGTAAGTTGGCCGCAGTGTTATCACTCATGGTTATGGCAGCACTGCATAATTCTCTTACTGTCATG
CCATCCGTAAGATGCTTTTCTGTGACTGGTGAGTACTCAACCAAGTCATTCTGAGAATAGTGTATGCGGC
GACCGAGTTGCTCTTGCCCGGCGTCAATACGGGATAATACCGCGCCACATAGCAGAACTTTAAAAGTGCT
CATCATTGGAAAACGTTCTTCGGGGCGAAAACTCTCAAGGATCTTACCGCTGTTGAGATCCAGTTCGATG
TAACCCACTCGTGCACCCAACTGATCTTCAGCATCTTTTACTTTCACCAGCGTTTCTGGGTGAGCAAAAA
CAGGAAGGCAAAATGCCGCAAAAAAGGGAATAAGGGCGACACGGAAATGTTGAATACTCATACTCTTCCT
TTTTCAATATTATTGAAGCATTTATCAGGGTTATTGTCTCATGAGCGGATACATATTTGAATGTATTTAG
AAAAATAAACAAATAGGGGTTCCGCGCACATTTCCCCGAAAAGTGCCACCTGACGTCGACGGATCGGGAG
ATCTCCCGATCCCCTATGGTGCACTCTCAGTACAATCTGCTCTGATGCCGCATAGTTAAGCCAGTATCTG
CTCCCTGCTTGTGTGTTGGAGGTCGCTGAGTAGTGCGCGAGCAAAATTTAAGCTACAACAAGGCAAGGCT
TGACCGACAATTGCATGAAGAATCTGCTTAGGGTTAGGCGTTTTGCGCTGCTTCGCGATGTACGGGCCAG
ATATACGCGTTGACATTGATTATTGACTAGGCTTTTGCAAAAAGCTTTGCAAAGATGGATAAAGTTTTAA
ACAGAGAGGAATCTTTGCAGCTAATGGACCTTCTAGGTCTTGAAAGGAGTGGGAATT
