>Addgene plasmid #155850 | PRPF4 | depositor partial sequence | sequence record 301253 | Insert Sequence
ATGGCTTCCTCGCGAGCCTCTTCCACGGCAACCAAAACTAAAGCACCCGACGACTTAGTTGCTCCGGTCG
TGAAGAAACCACACATCTATTATGGAAGTTTGGAAGAGAAGGAGAGGGAGCGTCTGGCCAAAGGAGAGTC
TGGGATTTTGGGGAAAGACGGACTTAAAGCAGGGATCGAAGCTGGAAATATTAATATAACCTCTGGAGAA
GTGTTTGAAATTGAAGAGCATATCAGCGAGCGACAGGCAGAAGTATTGGCTGAGTTTGAGAGAAGGAAGC
GAGCCCGGCAGATCAATGTTTCCACAGATGACTCAGAGGTCAAAGCTTGCCTTAGAGCCTTGGGGGAACC
CATCACACTTTTTGGAGAGGGTCCTGCTGAAAGAAGAGAAAGGTTAAGAAATATCCTCTCAGTTGTCGGT
ACTGATGCCTTGAAAAAGACCAAAAAGGATGATGAGAAGTCTAAAAAGTCCAAAGAAGAGTATCAGCAAA
CCTGGTATCATGAAGGACCAAATAGCTTGAAGGTGGCAAGACTATGGATTGCTAATTATTCGTTGCCCAG
GGCAATGAAACGCTTGGAAGAGGCCCGACTCCATAAGGAGATTCCTGAGACAACAAGGACCTCCCAGATG
CAAGAGCTGCACAAGTCTCTCCGGTCTTTGAATAATTTTTGCAGTCAGATTGGGGATGATCGGCCTATCT
CCTACTGTCACTTTAGTCCCAATTCCAAGATGCTGGCCACAGCTTGTTGGAGTGGGCTTTGCAAGCTCTG
GTCTGTTCCTGATTGCAACCTCCTTCACACTCTTCGAGGGCATAACACAAATGTAGGAGCAATTGTATTC
CATCCCAAATCCACTGTCTCCTTGGACCCAAAAGATGTCAACCTGGCCTCTTGTGCGGCTGATGGCTCTG
TGAAGCTTTGGAGTCTCGACAGTGATGAACCAGTGGCAGATATTGAAGGCCATACAGTGCGTGTGGCGCG
GGTAATGTGGCATCCTTCAGGACGTTTCCTGGGCACCACCTGCTATGACCGTTCATGGCGCTTATGGGAT
TTGGAGGCTCAAGAGGAGATCCTGCATCAGGAAGGCCATAGCATGGGTGTGTATGACATTGCCTTCCATC
AAGATGGCTCTTTGGCTGGCACTGGGGGACTGGATGCATTTGGTCGAGTTTGGGACCTACGCACAGGACG
TTGTATCATGTTCTTAGAAGGCCACCTGAAAGAAATCTATGGAATAAATTTCTCCCCCAATGGCTATCAC
ATTGCAACCGGCAGTGGTGACAACACCTGCAAAGTGTGGGACCTCCGACAGCGGCGTTGCGTCTACACCA
TCCCTGCTCATCAGAACTTAGTGACTGGTGTCAAGTTTGAGCCTATCCATGGGAACTTCTTGCTTACTGG
TGCCTATGATAACACAGCCAAGATCTGGACGCACCCAGGCTGGTCCCCGCTGAAGACTCTGGCTGGCCAC
GAAGGCAAAGTGATGGGCCTAGATATTTCTTCCGATGGGCAGCTCATAGCCACTTGCTCATATGACAGGA
CCTTCAAGCTGTGGATGGCTGAATAG
